Addgene plasmid #152198: pGBW-m4133672
Purpose: Mammalian expression plasmid for SARS-CoV-2 helicase
Depositing lab: Ginkgo Bioworks & Benjie Chen. Depositing organization: Ginkgo Bioworks.
Backbone
  Vector backbone: pTwist_CMV_6
  Backbone size w/o insert (bp): 4180
  Vector type: Mammalian Expression
Growth in bacteria
  Bacterial resistance: Ampicillin, 100 μg/mL
  Growth temperature: 37°C
  Growth strain: DH5alpha
  Copy number: High Copy
Gene/Insert
  Gene/Insert name: SARS-CoV-2 helicase
  Species: Severe acute respiratory syndrome coronavirus 2
  Insert size (bp): 1802
  Mutation: wt
  Entrez Gene: ORF1ab (a.k.a. GU280_gp01)
  Promoter: CMV
  Tag / fusion protein: Cleavable TEV;TapTag (C terminal on backbone)
  Cloning method: Unknown
Resource information
  A portion of this plasmid was derived from a plasmid made by: GinkgoBioworks
Depositor comments: NCBI reference sequence: YP_009725308.1
How to cite: pGBW-m4133672 was a gift from Ginkgo Bioworks & Benjie Chen (Addgene plasmid # 152198 ; http://n2t.net/addgene:152198 ; RRID:Addgene_152198)
