[The description below was written by a language model from this plasmid's Addgene catalogue record and pLannotate feature annotations shown in this document.]
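Description:
pGBW-m4133672 is a mammalian expression plasmid built on the pTwist_CMV_6 backbone that carries the wild-type SARS-CoV-2 helicase, a mature product of the ORF1ab replicase polyprotein. In bacteria it is maintained as a high-copy plasmid through a ColE1/pUC-type origin and selected with ampicillin via the β-lactamase (AmpR) gene. The sequenced record is 6,570 nt. This is somewhat larger than the sum of the catalogued backbone and insert sizes, and the record does not explain the difference.

The helicase open reading frame spans the numbering origin of the circular record. The annotation software labelled it by homology to the SARS-CoV replicase polyprotein; the functional text attached to that hit describes a different part of the polyprotein, not the helicase. Expression is driven by the human CMV immediate-early enhancer together with CMV promoter elements, one of which is annotated as a truncated CMVd2 form.

Downstream and in the same orientation are a short fragment matching human myosin light chain kinase 2 and a fragment of Staphylococcus aureus protein A. These fit the catalogued C-terminal, TEV-cleavable "TapTag", since a classical tandem affinity purification tag combines a calmodulin-binding peptide with IgG-binding protein A domains separated by a TEV protease site. The TEV site itself is not annotated in the table. An SV40 polyadenylation signal follows the tag, although it is annotated on the opposite strand.

The expression unit is flanked by β-globin insulator elements, T7 and rrnG transcription terminators and a synthetic poly(A) signal, which presumably shield it from read-through transcription. The design suits expression of the viral helicase in mammalian cells followed by two-step affinity purification or recovery of interacting proteins, though the record states only mammalian expression as the purpose.
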