Features (pLannotate 1.2.2; 18 found; start..end, strand, type, name):
   1865..1942    +  CDS            MYLK2 (fragment): MYLK2_HUMAN - Experimental evidence at protein level: Swiss-Prot protein existence level 1. Implicated in the level of global muscle contraction and cardiac function. Phosphorylates a specific serine in the N-terminus of a myosin light chain. From Homo sapiens (Human).
   2024..2374    +  CDS            spa (fragment): SPA_STAAU - Experimental evidence at protein level: Swiss-Prot protein existence level 1. Plays a role in the inhibition of the host innate and adaptive immune responses. Possesses five immunoglobulin-binding domains that capture both the fragment crystallizable region (Fc region) and the Fab region (part of Ig that identifies antigen) of immunoglobulins (By similarity). In turn, Staphylococcus aureus is protected from phagocytic killing via inhibition of Ig Fc region. In addition, the host elicited B-cell response is prevented due to a decrease of antibody-secreting cell proliferation that en
   2439..2560    -  polyA_signal   SV40 poly(A) signal: SV40 polyadenylation signal
   2583..2652    -  CDS            large T antigen (fragment): large T antigen from SV40 (simian virus 40)
   2675..2721    +  terminator     T7 terminator: transcription terminator for bacteriophage T7 RNA polymerase
   2751..2887    +  terminator     rrnG terminator: transcription terminator from the E. coli ribosomal RNA rrnG operon (Albrechtsen et al., 1991)
   2932..3003    +  misc_feature   3' β-globin insulator: insulator downstream of the human β-globin locus (Farrell et al., 2002)
   3229..3817    -  rep_origin     ori: high-copy-number ColE1/pMB1/pBR322/pUC origin of replication
   3989..4053    -  CDS            bla(M) (fragment): β-lactamase lacking the signal sequence; bla(M); allows cytosolic expression of β-lactamase
   4563..5423    +  CDS            AmpR: β-lactamase; bla; confers resistance to ampicillin, carbenicillin, and related antibiotics
   5436..5572    +  terminator     rrnG terminator: transcription terminator from the E. coli ribosomal RNA rrnG operon (Albrechtsen et al., 1991)
   5724..5795    +  misc_feature   5' β-globin insulator: insulator upstream of the human β-globin locus (Farrell et al., 2002)
   5800..5846    -  terminator     T7 terminator: transcription terminator for bacteriophage T7 RNA polymerase
   5864..5912    -  polyA_signal   poly(A) signal: synthetic polyadenylation signal
   5993..6296    +  enhancer       CMV enhancer: human cytomegalovirus immediate early enhancer
   6369..6386    -  promoter       CMV promoter (fragment): human cytomegalovirus (CMV) immediate early promoter
   6449..6500    +  promoter       CMVd2 promoter: truncated human cytomegalovirus (CMV) immediate early promoter that yields moderately reduced expression relative to the full-length promoter
   6560..1816    +  CDS            rep (fragment) (across the origin): R1AB_SARS - Experimental evidence at protein level: Swiss-Prot protein existence level 1. [2'-O-methyltransferase]: Methyltransferase that mediates mRNA cap 2'-O-ribose methylation to the 5'-cap structure of viral mRNAs. N7-methyl guanosine cap is a prerequisite for binding of nsp16. Therefore plays an essential role in viral mRNAs cap methylation which is essential to evade immune system. From Severe acute respiratory syndrome coronavirus (SARS-CoV).
>Addgene plasmid #152198 | pGBW-m4133672 | addgene full sequence | sequence record 379433 | Addgene NGS Result
CACCATGGCGGTGGGGGCTTGCGTACTATGTAACAGCCAGACGTCATTGCGCTGCGGTGCATGTATAAGA
AGGCCGTTTCTGTGTTGCAAATGCTGCTACGATCATGTTATTTCGACTTCTCACAAGCTTGTGCTCAGTG
TCAATCCTTATGTGTGTAATGCCCCCGGATGCGACGTCACAGATGTTACCCAACTGTACCTGGGCGGCAT
GTCCTATTATTGTAAGAGCCACAAACCACCAATCTCCTTCCCCCTGTGCGCCAACGGACAGGTGTTTGGG
CTCTACAAAAACACATGTGTGGGATCTGACAATGTCACCGACTTCAACGCTATCGCCACATGCGATTGGA
CTAATGCAGGCGACTACATTTTAGCCAACACCTGTACCGAACGGCTGAAGTTATTTGCGGCTGAGACTCT
AAAGGCAACTGAGGAAACCTTCAAACTTTCATATGGTATCGCCACGGTACGTGAGGTGTTGTCTGATCGA
GAACTGCATCTCAGTTGGGAGGTCGGGAAGCCTAGACCTCCCCTTAATCGAAATTACGTGTTCACAGGTT
ATAGGGTTACCAAGAACAGCAAAGTCCAGATCGGCGAATATACTTTTGAGAAGGGAGATTACGGTGACGC
CGTAGTGTATCGTGGCACAACAACATACAAACTGAATGTTGGGGATTACTTCGTGCTGACGTCCCACACC
GTTATGCCGCTCTCAGCTCCAACTTTGGTTCCCCAGGAACATTACGTGCGGATTACTGGACTCTATCCAA
CGCTAAACATAAGCGACGAGTTTTCCAGCAACGTGGCTAATTACCAAAAGGTCGGCATGCAGAAGTACTC
CACCCTTCAGGGTCCTCCTGGGACTGGCAAAAGTCACTTCGCCATCGGACTGGCACTTTACTATCCCAGT
GCGCGCATTGTATATACCGCCTGCTCACATGCGGCAGTGGACGCCCTGTGTGAGAAGGCTTTAAAGTATC
TGCCAATAGACAAATGCTCTCGCATTATCCCTGCCAGGGCCAGAGTGGAGTGCTTTGATAAGTTTAAAGT
GAACTCGACCCTCGAACAGTATGTCTTCTGCACAGTTAACGCATTGCCCGAAACGACCGCCGATATAGTT
GTGTTCGACGAAATCTCAATGGCTACCAATTATGATCTCTCCGTCGTCAATGCACGGCTGCGGGCCAAAC
ACTACGTCTACATCGGGGACCCCGCGCAGTTACCAGCACCGCGAACCCTACTGACTAAGGGCACACTTGA
GCCAGAGTACTTCAACAGCGTATGTAGACTGATGAAAACCATTGGCCCTGATATGTTCCTGGGAACATGT
CGGAGGTGCCCCGCTGAAATAGTGGACACCGTTTCAGCACTTGTGTACGACAATAAGCTCAAAGCACACA
AGGATAAATCCGCACAATGTTTTAAGATGTTTTACAAAGGGGTTATTACCCATGATGTGTCTAGCGCTAT
CAATCGCCCTCAGATTGGCGTGGTGAGAGAGTTTTTGACGCGAAATCCCGCCTGGCGAAAGGCCGTATTC
ATCAGTCCTTACAACTCGCAAAATGCCGTCGCTAGTAAGATTTTAGGACTCCCTACTCAGACAGTTGATA
GCTCTCAAGGTTCTGAATACGATTATGTGATTTTTACTCAGACTACCGAAACGGCACATTCTTGTAACGT
CAACCGTTTTAACGTGGCCATTACAAGGGCCAAGGTTGGCATCTTGTGTATCATGTCAGACCGGGACCTG
TATGATAAACTGCAATTCACATCTTTGGAGATACCGCGCCGCAATGTCGCTACCCTTCAGGAAAACCTTT
ACTTTCAGTCGGGACGGCGAATCCCGGGGCTGATAAATCCCTGGAAAAGGAGATGGAAGAAGAACTTTAT
TGCAGTGTCTGCGGCTAACCGGTTCAAAAAGATCAGTTCAAGCGGCGCCCTAGATTACGACATTCCTACG
ACCGCCTCCGAGAATCTCTATTTCCAGGGTGAATTTGGCTTGGCACAACATGACGAGGCCGTCGATAACA
AGTTTAATAAAGAACAGCAGAACGCTTTCTATGAGATCCTTCACTTACCAAATCTGAACGAAGAGCAACG
CAACGCTTTCATTCAGAGCCTGAAAGACGATCCCTCGCAGTCTGCAAATCTCCTGGCCGAAGCCAAGAAG
CTGAATGACGCACAGGCTCCAAAAGTTGATAACAAGTTTAACAAGGAGCAGCAGAATGCTTTCTACGAGA
TATTGCACCTTCCTAATCTGAATGAGGAACAAAGAAATGCATTTATCCAGTCCCTAAAAGACGATCCATC
ACAGAGTGCCAACCTGCTTGCGGAAGCCAAAAAGCTCAATGATGCCCAGGCCCCGAAAGTAGACGCGAAC
CATCAATAAGCTAGCTTGACTGACTGAGATACAGCGTACCTTCAGCTCACAGACATGATAAGATACATTG
ATGAGTTTGGACAAACCACAACTAGAATGCAGTGAAAAAAATGCTTTATTTGTGAAATTTGTGATGCTAT
TGCTTTATTTGTAACCATTATAAGCTGCAATAAACAAGTTAACAACAACAATTGCATTCATTTTATGTTT
CAGGTTCAGGGGGAGGTGTGGGAGGTTTTTTAAAGCAAGTAAAACCTCTACAAATGTGGTATTGGCCCAT
CTCTATCGGTATCGTAGCATAACCCCTTGGGGCCTCTAAACGGGTCTTGAGGGGTTTTTTGTGCCCCTCG
GGCCGGATTGCTATCTACCGGCATTGGCGCAGAAAAAAATGCCTGATGCGACGCTGCGCGTCTTATACTC
CCACATATGCCAGATTCAGCAACGGATACGGCTTCCCCAACTTGCCCACTTCCATACGTGTCCTCCTTAC
CAGAAATTTATCCTTAAGGTCGTCAGCTATCCTGCAGGCGATCTCTCGATTTCGATCAAGACATTCCTTT
AATGGTCTTTTCTGGACACCACTAGGGGTCAGAAGTAGTTCATCAAACTTTCTTCCCTCCCTAATCTCAT
TGGTTACCTTGGGCTATCGAAACTTAATTAACCAGTCAAGTCAGCTACTTGGCGAGATCGACTTGTCTGG
GTTTCGACTACGCTCAGAATTGCGTCAGTCAAGTTCGATCTGGTCCTTGCTATTGCACCCGTTCTCCGAT
TACGAGTTTCATTTAAATCATGTGAGCAAAAGGCCAGCAAAAGGCCAGGAACCGTAAAAAGGCCGCGTTG
CTGGCGTTTTTCCATAGGCTCCGCCCCCCTGACGAGCATCACAAAAATCGACGCTCAAGTCAGAGGTGGC
GAAACCCGACAGGACTATAAAGATACCAGGCGTTTCCCCCTGGAAGCTCCCTCGTGCGCTCTCCTGTTCC
GACCCTGCCGCTTACCGGATACCTGTCCGCCTTTCTCCCTTCGGGAAGCGTGGCGCTTTCTCATAGCTCA
CGCTGTAGGTATCTCAGTTCGGTGTAGGTCGTTCGCTCCAAGCTGGGCTGTGTGCACGAACCCCCCGTTC
AGCCCGACCGCTGCGCCTTATCCGGTAACTATCGTCTTGAGTCCAACCCGGTAAGACACGACTTATCGCC
ACTGGCAGCAGCCACTGGTAACAGGATTAGCAGAGCGAGGTATGTAGGCGGTGCTACAGAGTTCTTGAAG
TGGTGGCCTAACTACGGCTACACTAGAAGAACAGTATTTGGTATCTGCGCTCTGCTGAAGCCAGTTACCT
TCGGAAAAAGAGTTGGTAGCTCTTGATCCGGCAAACAAACCACCGCTGGTAGCGGTGGTTTTTTTGTTTG
CAAGCAGCAGATTACGCGCAGAAAAAAAGGATCTCAAGAAGATCCTTTGATCTTTTCTACGGGGTCTGAC
GCTCAGTGGAACGAAAACTCACGTTAAGGGATTTTGGTCATGAGATTATCAAAAAGGATCTTCACCTAGA
TCCTTTTAAATTAAAAATGAAGTTTTAAATCAATCTAAAGTATATATGAGTAAACTTGGTCTGACAGTTA
CCAATGCTTAATCAGTGAGGCACCTATCTCAGCGATCTGTCTATTTCGTTCATCCATAGTTGCATTTAAA
TTTCCGAACTCTCCAAGGCCCTCGTCGGAAAATCTTCAAACCTTTCGTCCGATCCATCTTGCAGGCTACC
TCTCGAACGAACTATCGCAAGTCTCTTGGCCGGCCTTGCGCCTTGGCTATTGCTTGGCAGCGCCTATCGC
CAGGTATTACTCCAATCCCGAATATCCGAGATCGGGATCACCCGAGAGAAGTTCAACCTACATCCTCAAT
CCCGATCTATCCGAGATCCGAGGAATATCGAAATCGGGGCGCGCCTGGTGTACCGAGAACGATCCTCTCA
GTGCGAGTCTCGACGATCCATATCGTTGCTTGGCAGTCAGCCAGTCGGAATCCAGCTTGGGACCCAGGAA
GTCCAATCGTCAGATATTGTACTCAAGCCTGGTCACGGCAGCGTACCGATCTGTTTAAACCTAGATATTG
ATAGTCTGATCGGTCAACGTATAATCGAGTCCTAGCTTTTGCAAACATCTATCAAGAGACAGGATCAGCA
GGAGGCTTTCGCATGAGTATTCAACATTTCCGTGTCGCCCTTATTCCCTTTTTTGCGGCATTTTGCCTTC
CTGTTTTTGCTCACCCAGAAACGCTGGTGAAAGTAAAAGATGCTGAAGATCAGTTGGGTGCGCGAGTGGG
TTACATCGAACTGGATCTCAACAGCGGTAAGATCCTTGAGAGTTTTCGCCCCGAAGAACGCTTTCCAATG
ATGAGCACTTTTAAAGTTCTGCTATGTGGCGCGGTATTATCCCGTATTGACGCCGGGCAAGAGCAACTCG
GTCGCCGCATACACTATTCTCAGAATGACTTGGTTGAGTATTCACCAGTCACAGAAAAGCATCTTACGGA
TGGCATGACAGTAAGAGAATTATGCAGTGCTGCCATAACCATGAGTGATAACACTGCGGCCAACTTACTT
CTGACAACGATTGGAGGACCGAAGGAGCTAACCGCTTTTTTGCACAACATGGGGGATCATGTAACTCGCC
TTGATCGTTGGGAACCGGAGCTGAATGAAGCCATACCAAACGACGAGCGTGACACCACGATGCCTGTAGC
AATGGCAACAACCTTGCGTAAACTATTAACTGGCGAACTACTTACTCTAGCTTCCCGGCAACAGTTGATA
GACTGGATGGAGGCGGATAAAGTTGCAGGACCACTTCTGCGCTCGGCCCTTCCGGCTGGCTGGTTTATTG
CTGATAAATCTGGAGCCGGTGAGCGTGGGTCTCGCGGTATCATTGCAGCACTGGGGCCAGATGGTAAGCC
CTCCCGTATCGTAGTTATCTACACGACGGGGAGTCAGGCAACTATGGATGAACGAAATAGACAGATCGCT
GAGATAGGTGCCTCACTGATTAAGCATTGGTAACCGATTCTAGGTGCATTGGCGCAGAAAAAAATGCCTG
ATGCGACGCTGCGCGTCTTATACTCCCACATATGCCAGATTCAGCAACGGATACGGCTTCCCCAACTTGC
CCACTTCCATACGTGTCCTCCTTACCAGAAATTTATCCTTAAGATCCCGAATCGTTTAAACTCGACTCTG
GCTCTATCGAATCTCCGTCGTTTCGAGCTTACGCGAACAGCCGTGGCGCTCATTTGCTCGTCGGGCATCG
AATCTCGTCAGCTATCGTCAGCTTACCTTTTTGGCAGCGATCGCGGCTCCCGACATCTTGGACCATTAGC
TCCACAGGTATCTTCTTCCCTCTAGTGGTCATAACAGCAGCTTCAGCTACCTCTCAATTCAAAAAACCCC
TCAAGACCCGTTTAGAGGCCCCAAGGGGTTATGCTATCAATCGTTGCGTTACACACACAAAAAACCAACA
CACATCCATCTTCGATGGATAGCGATTTTATTATCTAACTGCTGATCGAGTGTAGCCAGATCTAGTAATC
AATTACGGGGTCATTAGTTCATAGCCCATATATGGAGTTCCGCGTTACATAACTTACGGTAAATGGCCCG
CCTGGCTGACCGCCCAACGACCCCCGCCCATTGACGTCAATAATGACGTATGTTCCCATAGTAACGCCAA
TAGGGACTTTCCATTGACGTCAATGGGTGGAGTATTTACGGTAAACTGCCCACTTGGCAGTACATCAAGT
GTATCATATGCCAAGTACGCCCCCTATTGACGTCAATGACGGTAAATGGCCCGCCTGGCATTATGCCCAG
TACATGACCTTATGGGACTTTCCTACTTGGCAGTACATCTACGTATTAGTCATCGCTATTACCATGCTGA
TGCGGTTTTGGCAGTACATCAATGGGCGTGGATAGCGGTTTGACTCACGGGGATTTCCAAGTCTCCACCC
CATTGACGTCAATGGGAGTTTGTTTTGGCACCAAAATCAACGGGACTTTCCAAAATGTCGTAACAACTCC
GCCCCATTGACGCAAATGGGCGGTAGGCGTGTACGGTGGGAGGTCTATATAAGCAGAGCTGGTTTAGTGA
ACCGTCAGATCAGATCTTTGTCGATCCTACCATCCACTCGACACACCCGCCAGCGGCCGC
